Addgene plasmid #173738: pJRK150
Purpose: donor plasmid for SapTrap assembly
Depositing lab: Mike Boxem. Depositing organization: Utrecht University. Publication: CeLINC, a fluorescence-based protein-protein interaction assay in Caenorhabditis elegans. Kroll JR, Remmelzwaal S, Boxem M. Genetics. 2021 Dec 10;219(4). pii: 6380436. doi: 10.1093/genetics/iyab163. PubMed 34849800.
Backbone
  Vector backbone: pHSG298
  Backbone manufacturer: Takara Bio
  Backbone size w/o insert (bp): 2675
  Vector type: Other
Growth in bacteria
  Bacterial resistance: Kanamycin, 50 μg/mL
  Growth temperature: 37°C
  Growth strain: DH5alpha
  Copy number: High Copy
Gene/Insert
  Gene/Insert name: unc-54 3' UTR
  Species: C. elegans (nematode)
  Insert size (bp): 381
  Cloning method: Restriction Enzyme; 5′ cloning site Unknown (unknown if destroyed)
  Sequencing primers: 5′ M13 (-21) Forward; 3′ M13/pUC Reverse
Terms and licenses: Academic/Nonprofit Terms; Industry Terms: Not Available to Industry
Depositor comments: Insert may be inserted in reverse orientation in the backbone plasmid. Please visit https://doi.org/10.1101/2021.06.01.446599 for bioRxiv preprint.
How to cite: pJRK150 was a gift from Mike Boxem (Addgene plasmid # 173738 ; http://n2t.net/addgene:173738 ; RRID:Addgene_173738)
