[The description below was written by a language model from this plasmid's Addgene catalogue record and pLannotate feature annotations shown in this document.]
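Description:
pJRK150 is a small bacterial cloning plasmid (about 3.05 kb in the sequenced record) built on the pHSG298 backbone and intended as a donor module for SapTrap assembly, a modular Golden Gate-style method that uses the type IIS enzyme SapI to join standardised parts into C. elegans transgene or repair-template constructs. It is propagated in E. coli at high copy number from a ColE1/pUC-type origin and selected with kanamycin through the aph(3')-Ia (KanR) gene. A short fragment of a Tn903 transposition protein next to KanR is a remnant of the transposon from which that marker derives.

The payload is the 381 bp 3' UTR of the C. elegans unc-54 gene, a commonly used, permissive 3' UTR that supplies transcript termination and polyadenylation signals for transgenes expressed in many worm tissues. The annotation software did not label the insert itself. However, the gap of roughly 400 nt between the truncated pUC-type multiple cloning site and the lac operator matches the expected position of an insert in the lacZα region. The surrounding lac promoter, operator, CAP site, and lacZα and lacI fragments are backbone elements with no role in the part's function. The depositor notes that the insert may sit in reverse orientation relative to the backbone. The record does not state the cloning sites used, nor the SapI sites or overhangs that define the assembly slot. The plasmid has no promoter or coding sequence for worm expression and serves only as a source of the 3' UTR module, here in the context of building constructs for a fluorescence-based protein-protein interaction assay in C. elegans.
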