Features (pLannotate 1.2.2; 9 found; start..end, strand, type, name):
      2..142     -  CDS            TRA2_ECOLX (fragment): Protein predicted: Swiss-Prot protein existence level 4. Required for transposition of transposon Tn903. From Escherichia coli.
    327..1142    +  CDS            KanR: aminoglycoside phosphotransferase; aph(3')-Ia; confers resistance to kanamycin in bacteria or G418 (Geneticin®) in eukaryotes
   1224..1378    -  CDS            lacZα (fragment): LacZα fragment of β-galactosidase; lacZ fragment
   1381..1430    -  misc_feature   MCS (fragment): pUC18/19 multiple cloning site
   1851..1867    -  protein_bind   lac operator: The lac repressor binds to the lac operator to inhibit transcription in E. coli. This inhibition can be relieved by adding lactose or isopropyl-β-D-thiogalactopyranoside (IPTG). lac repressor encoded by lacI
   1875..1905    -  promoter       lac promoter: promoter for the E. coli lac operon
   1920..1941    -  protein_bind   CAP binding site: CAP binding activates transcription in the presence of cAMP. E. coli catabolite activator protein
   1954..2042    -  CDS            lacI (fragment): lac repressor; lacI; The lac repressor binds to the lac operator to inhibit transcription in E. coli. This inhibition can be relieved by adding lactose or isopropyl-β-D-thiogalactopyranoside (IPTG).
   2413..3001    -  rep_origin     ori: high-copy-number ColE1/pMB1/pBR322/pUC origin of replication
>Addgene plasmid #173738 | pJRK150 | addgene full sequence | sequence record 342427 | Addgene NGS Result
GAGGTCTGCCTCGTGAAGAAGGTGTTGCTGACTCATACCAGGCCTGAATCGCCCCATCATCCAGCCAGAA
AGTGAGGGAGCCACGGTTGATGAGAGCTTTGTTGTAGGTGGACCAGTTGGTGATTTTGAACTTTTGCTTT
GCCACGGAACGGTCTGCGTTGTCGGGAAGATGCGTGATCTGATCCTTCAACTCAGCAAAAGTTCGATTTA
TTCAACAAAGCCACGTTGTGTCTCAAAATCTCTGATGTTACATTGCACAAGATAAAAATATATCATCATG
AACAATAAAACTGTCTGCTTACATAAACAGTAATACAAGGGGTGTTATGAGCCATATTCAACGGGAAACG
TCTTGCTCGAAGCCGCGATTAAATTCCAACATGGATGCTGATTTATATGGGTATAAATGGGCTCGCGATA
ATGTCGGGCAATCAGGTGCGACAATCTATCGATTGTATGGGAAGCCCGATGCGCCAGAGTTGTTTCTGAA
ACATGGCAAAGGTAGCGTTGCCAATGATGTTACAGATGAGATGGTCAGACTAAACTGGCTGACGGAATTT
ATGCCTCTTCCGACCATCAAGCATTTTATCCGTACTCCTGATGATGCATGGTTACTCACCACTGCGATCC
CCGGGAAAACAGCATTCCAGGTATTAGAAGAATATCCTGATTCAGGTGAAAATATTGTTGATGCGCTGGC
AGTGTTCCTGCGCCGGTTGCATTCGATTCCTGTTTGTAATTGTCCTTTTAACAGCGATCGCGTATTTCGT
CTCGCTCAGGCGCAATCACGAATGAATAACGGTTTGGTTGATGCGAGTGATTTTGATGACGAGCGTAATG
GCTGGCCTGTTGAACAAGTCTGGAAAGAAATGCATAAGCTTTTGCCATTCTCACCGGATTCAGTCGTCAC
TCATGGTGATTTCTCACTTGATAACCTTATTTTTGACGAGGGGAAATTAATAGGTTGTATTGATGTTGGA
CGAGTCGGAATCGCAGACCGATACCAGGATCTTGCCATCCTATGGAACTGCCTCGGTGAGTTTTCTCCTT
CATTACAGAAACGGCTTTTTCAAAAATATGGTATTGATAATCCTGATATGAATAAATTGCAGTTTCATTT
GATGCTCGATGAGTTTTTCTAATCAGAATTGGTTAATTGGTTGTAACACTGGCAGAGCATTACGCTGACT
TGACGGGACGGCGGCTTTGTTGAATAAATCGCATTCGCCATTCAGGCTGCGCAACTGTTGGGAAGGGCGA
TCGGTGCGGGCCTCTTCGCTATTACGCCAGCTGGCGAAAGGGGGATGTGCTGCAAGGCGATTAAGTTGGG
TAACGCCAGGGTTTTCCCAGTCACGACGTTGTAAAACGACGGCCAGTGCCAAGCTTGCATGCCTGCAGGT
CGACTCTAGAGGATCCCCGGGTACCGAGCTGCTCTTCGACGTAATCCAATTACTCTTCAACATCCCTACA
TGCTCTTTCTCCCTGTGCTCCCACCCCCTATTTTTGTTATTATCAAAAAACTTCTCTTAATTTCTTTGTT
TTTTAGCTTCTTTTAAGTCACCTCTAACAATGAAATTGTGTAGATTCAAAAATAGAATTAATTCGTAATA
AAAAGTCGAAAAAAATTGTGCTCCCTCCCCCCATTAATAATAATTCTATCCCAAAATCTACACAATGTTC
TGTGTACACTTCTTATGTTTTTTACTTCTGATAAATTTTTTTGAAACATCATAGAAAAAACCGCACACAA
AATACCTTATCATATGTTACGTTTCAGTTTATGACCGCAATTTTTAGTACGAAGAGCAGCTCGAATTCGT
AATCATGTCATAGCTGTTTCCTGTGTGAAATTGTTATCCGCTCACAATTCCACACAACATACGAGCCGGA
AGCATAAAGTGTAAAGCCTGGGGTGCCTAATGAGTGAGCTAACTCACATTAATTGCGTTGCGCTCACTGC
CCGCTTTCCAGTCGGGAAACCTGTCGTGCCAGCTGCATTAATGAATCGGCCAACGCGCGGGGAGAGGCGG
TTTGCGTATTGGCGAACTTTTGCTGAGTTGAAGGATCAGATCACGCATCTTCCCGACAACGCAGACCGTT
CCGTGGCAAAGCAAAAGTTCAAAATCAGTAACCGTCAGTGCCGATAAGTTCAAAGTTAAACCTGGTGTTG
ATACCAACATTGAAACGTTGATCGAAAACGCGCTGAAAAACGCTGCTGAATGTGCGAGCTTCTTCCGCTT
CCTCGCTCACTGACTCGCTGCGCTCGGTCGTTCGGCTGCGGCGAGCGGTATCAGCTCACTCAAAGGCGGT
AATACGGTTATCCACAGAATCAGGGGATAACGCAGGAAAGAACATGTGAGCAAAAGGCCAGCAAAAGGCC
AGGAACCGTAAAAAGGCCGCGTTGCTGGCGTTTTTCCATAGGCTCCGCCCCCCTGACGAGCATCACAAAA
ATCGACGCTCAAGTCAGAGGTGGCGAAACCCGACAGGACTATAAAGATACCAGGCGTTTCCCCCTGGAAG
CTCCCTCGTGCGCTCTCCTGTTCCGACCCTGCCGCTTACCGGATACCTGTCCGCCTTTCTCCCTTCGGGA
AGCGTGGCGCTTTCTCATAGCTCACGCTGTAGGTATCTCAGTTCGGTGTAGGTCGTTCGCTCCAAGCTGG
GCTGTGTGCACGAACCCCCCGTTCAGCCCGACCGCTGCGCCTTATCCGGTAACTATCGTCTTGAGTCCAA
CCCGGTAAGACACGACTTATCGCCACTGGCAGCAGCCACTGGTAACAGGATTAGCAGAGCGAGGTATGTA
GGCGGTGCTACAGAGTTCTTGAAGTGGTGGCCTAACTACGGCTACACTAGAAGAACAGTATTTGGTATCT
GCGCTCTGCTGAAGCCAGTTACCTTCGGAAAAAGAGTTGGTAGCTCTTGATCCGGCAAACAAACCACCGC
TGGTAGCGGTGGTTTTTTTGTTTGCAAGCAGCAGATTACGCGCAGAAAAAAAGGATCTCAAGAAGATCCT
TTGATCTTTTCTACGGGGTCTGACGCTCAGTGGAACTCCGTCGA
